LOCUS       Exported 10724 bp ds-DNA circular SYN 12-MAY-2021
DEFINITION  Bacterial vector for expression of Snap-tagged Streptococcus
            pyogenes Cas9.
ACCESSION   .
VERSION     .
KEYWORDS    pNS20-SpCas9-SNAP
SOURCE      synthetic DNA construct
  ORGANISM  synthetic DNA construct
REFERENCE   1 (bases 1 to 10724)
  AUTHORS   Savic N, Ringnalda FC, Lindsay H, Berk C, Bargsten K, Li Y, Neri D,
            Robinson MD, Ciaudo C, Hall J, Jinek M, Schwank G
  TITLE     Covalent linkage of the DNA repair template to the CRISPR-Cas9
            nuclease enhances homology-directed repair.
  JOURNAL   Elife. 2018 May 29;7. pii: 33761. doi: 10.7554/eLife.33761.
  PUBMED    29809142
REFERENCE   2 (bases 1 to 10724)
  AUTHORS   .
  TITLE     Direct Submission
  JOURNAL   Exported May 12, 2021 from SnapGene Server 1.1.58
            http://www.snapgene.com
FEATURES             Location/Qualifiers
     source          1..10724
                     /organism="synthetic DNA construct"
                     /mol_type="other DNA"
     primer_bind     complement(18..36)
                     /label=pBRforEco
                     /note="pBR322 vectors, upsteam of EcoRI site, forward
                     primer"
     promoter        104..208
                     /gene="bla"
                     /label=AmpR promoter
     CDS             209..1069
                     /codon_start=1
                     /gene="bla"
                     /product="beta-lactamase"
                     /label=AmpR
                     /note="confers resistance to ampicillin, carbenicillin, and
                     related antibiotics"
                     /translation="MSIQHFRVALIPFFAAFCLPVFAHPETLVKVKDAEDQLGARVGYI
                     ELDLNSGKILESFRPEERFPMMSTFKVLLCGAVLSRVDAGQEQLGRRIHYSQNDLVEYS
                     PVTEKHLTDGMTVRELCSAAITMSDNTAANLLLTTIGGPKELTAFLHNMGDHVTRLDRW
                     EPELNEAIPNDERDTTMPAAMATTLRKLLTGELLTLASRQQLIDWMEADKVAGPLLRSA
                     LPAGWFIADKSGAGERGSRGIIAALGPDGKPSRIVVIYTTGSQATMDERNRQIAEIGAS
                     LIKHW"
     primer_bind     complement(427..446)
                     /label=Amp-R
                     /note="Ampicillin resistance gene, reverse primer"
     rep_origin      1240..1828
                     /direction=RIGHT
                     /label=ori
                     /note="high-copy-number ColE1/pMB1/pBR322/pUC origin of
                     replication"
     primer_bind     1729..1748
                     /label=pBR322ori-F
                     /note="pBR322 origin, forward primer"
     primer_bind     1982..1999
                     /label=L4440
                     /note="L4440 vector, forward primer"
     misc_feature    2014..2156
                     /label=bom
                     /note="basis of mobility region from pBR322"
     primer_bind     complement(2082..2101)
                     /label=pRS-marker
                     /note="pRS vectors, use to sequence yeast selectable
                     marker"
     primer_bind     2242..2264
                     /label=pGEX 3'
                     /note="pGEX vectors, reverse primer"
     CDS             complement(2258..2449)
                     /codon_start=1
                     /gene="rop"
                     /product="Rop protein, which maintains plasmids at low copy
                     number"
                     /label=rop
                     /translation="MTKQEKTALNMARFIRSQTLTLLEKLNELDADEQADICESLHDHA
                     DELYRSCLARFGDDGENL"
     primer_bind     3907..3926
                     /label=pBRrevBam
                     /note="pBR322 vectors, tet region, downstream of BamHI,
                     reverse primer"
     primer_bind     4010..4029
                     /label=T7
                     /note="T7 promoter, forward primer"
     promoter        4010..4028
                     /label=T7 promoter
                     /note="promoter for bacteriophage T7 RNA polymerase"
     RBS             4117..4139
                     /note="efficient ribosome binding site from bacteriophage
                     T7 gene 10 (Olins and Rangwala, 1989)"
     CDS             4159..4176
                     /codon_start=1
                     /product="6xHis affinity tag"
                     /label=6xHis
                     /translation="HHHHHH"
     CDS             4186..5286
                     /codon_start=1
                     /gene="malE (mutated)"
                     /product="maltose binding protein from E. coli"
                     /label=MBP
                     /note="This version of the gene does not encode a signal
                     sequence, so MBP will remain in the cytosol."
                     /translation="MKIEEGKLVIWINGDKGYNGLAEVGKKFEKDTGIKVTVEHPDKLE
                     EKFPQVAATGDGPDIIFWAHDRFGGYAQSGLLAEITPDKAFQDKLYPFTWDAVRYNGKL
                     IAYPIAVEALSLIYNKDLLPNPPKTWEEIPALDKELKAKGKSALMFNLQEPYFTWPLIA
                     ADGGYAFKYENGKYDIKDVGVDNAGAKAGLTFLVDLIKNKHMNADTDYSIAEAAFNKGE
                     TAMTINGPWAWSNIDTSKVNYGVTVLPTFKGQPSKPFVGVLSAGINAASPNKELAKEFL
                     ENYLLTDEGLEAVNKDKPLGAVALKSYEEELAKDPRIAATMENAQKGEIMPNIPQMSAF
                     WYAVRTAVINAASGRQTVDEALKDAQT"
     primer_bind     5260..5283
                     /label=MBP-F
                     /note="Maltose binding protein, forward primer"
     CDS             5341..5361
                     /codon_start=1
                     /product="tobacco etch virus (TEV) protease recognition and
                     cleavage site"
                     /label=TEV site
                     /translation="ENLYFQS"
     CDS             5368..9471
                     /codon_start=1
                     /product="Cas9 (Csn1) endonuclease from the Streptococcus
                     pyogenes Type II CRISPR/Cas system"
                     /label=Cas9
                     /note="generates RNA-guided double strand breaks in DNA"
                     /translation="MDKKYSIGLDIGTNSVGWAVITDEYKVPSKKFKVLGNTDRHSIKK
                     NLIGALLFDSGETAEATRLKRTARRRYTRRKNRICYLQEIFSNEMAKVDDSFFHRLEES
                     FLVEEDKKHERHPIFGNIVDEVAYHEKYPTIYHLRKKLVDSTDKADLRLIYLALAHMIK
                     FRGHFLIEGDLNPDNSDVDKLFIQLVQTYNQLFEENPINASGVDAKAILSARLSKSRRL
                     ENLIAQLPGEKKNGLFGNLIALSLGLTPNFKSNFDLAEDAKLQLSKDTYDDDLDNLLAQ
                     IGDQYADLFLAAKNLSDAILLSDILRVNTEITKAPLSASMIKRYDEHHQDLTLLKALVR
                     QQLPEKYKEIFFDQSKNGYAGYIDGGASQEEFYKFIKPILEKMDGTEELLVKLNREDLL
                     RKQRTFDNGSIPHQIHLGELHAILRRQEDFYPFLKDNREKIEKILTFRIPYYVGPLARG
                     NSRFAWMTRKSEETITPWNFEEVVDKGASAQSFIERMTNFDKNLPNEKVLPKHSLLYEY
                     FTVYNELTKVKYVTEGMRKPAFLSGEQKKAIVDLLFKTNRKVTVKQLKEDYFKKIECFD
                     SVEISGVEDRFNASLGTYHDLLKIIKDKDFLDNEENEDILEDIVLTLTLFEDREMIEER
                     LKTYAHLFDDKVMKQLKRRRYTGWGRLSRKLINGIRDKQSGKTILDFLKSDGFANRNFM
                     QLIHDDSLTFKEDIQKAQVSGQGDSLHEHIANLAGSPAIKKGILQTVKVVDELVKVMGR
                     HKPENIVIEMARENQTTQKGQKNSRERMKRIEEGIKELGSQILKEHPVENTQLQNEKLY
                     LYYLQNGRDMYVDQELDINRLSDYDVDHIVPQSFLKDDSIDNKVLTRSDKNRGKSDNVP
                     SEEVVKKMKNYWRQLLNAKLITQRKFDNLTKAERGGLSELDKAGFIKRQLVETRQITKH
                     VAQILDSRMNTKYDENDKLIREVKVITLKSKLVSDFRKDFQFYKVREINNYHHAHDAYL
                     NAVVGTALIKKYPKLESEFVYGDYKVYDVRKMIAKSEQEIGKATAKYFFYSNIMNFFKT
                     EITLANGEIRKRPLIETNGETGEIVWDKGRDFATVRKVLSMPQVNIVKKTEVQTGGFSK
                     ESILPKRNSDKLIARKKDWDPKKYGGFDSPTVAYSVLVVAKVEKGKSKKLKSVKELLGI
                     TIMERSSFEKNPIDFLEAKGYKEVKKDLIIKLPKYSLFELENGRKRMLASAGELQKGNE
                     LALPSKYVNFLYLASHYEKLKGSPEDNEQKQLFVEQHKHYLDEIIEQISEFSKRVILAD
                     ANLDKVLSAYNKHRDKPIREQAENIIHLFTLTNLGAPAAFKYFDTTIDRKRYTSTKEVL
                     DATLIHQSITGLYETRIDLSQLGGD"
     CDS             9475..9501
                     /codon_start=1
                     /product="HA (human influenza hemagglutinin) epitope tag"
                     /label=HA
                     /translation="YPYDVPDYA"
     CDS             9520..9540
                     /codon_start=1
                     /product="nuclear localization signal of SV40 (simian virus
                     40) large T antigen"
                     /label=SV40 NLS
                     /translation="PKKKRKV"
     CDS             9547..9567
                     /codon_start=1
                     /product="nuclear localization signal of SV40 (simian virus
                     40) large T antigen"
                     /label=SV40 NLS
                     /translation="PKKKRKV"
     CDS             9607..10149
                     /codon_start=1
                     /product="human O6-alkylguanine-DNA-alkyltransferase
                     variant that forms covalent bonds with benzylguanine
                     derivatives"
                     /label=SNAP-tag(R)
                     /note="optimized for bacterial expression"
                     /translation="DKDCEMKRTTLDSPLGKLELSGCEQGLHEIKLLGKGTSAADAVEV
                     PAPAAVLGGPEPLMQATAWLNAYFHQPEAIEEFPVPALHHPVFQQESFTRQVLWKLLKV
                     VKFGEVISYQQLAALAGNPAATAAVKTALSGNPVPILIPCHRVVSSSGAVGGYEGGLAV
                     KEWLLAHEGHRLGKPGLG"
     CDS             10165..10185
                     /codon_start=1
                     /product="nuclear localization signal of SV40 (simian virus
                     40) large T antigen"
                     /label=SV40 NLS
                     /translation="PKKKRKV"
     primer_bind     complement(10260..10278)
                     /label=T7 Term
                     /note="T7 terminator, reverse primer"
     terminator      10274..10321
                     /label=T7 terminator
                     /note="transcription terminator for bacteriophage T7 RNA
                     polymerase"
     promoter        complement(10687..10715)
                     /label=tet promoter
                     /note="E. coli promoter for tetracycline efflux protein
                     gene"
ORIGIN
        1 ttcttgaaga cgaaagggcc tcgtgatacg cctattttta taggttaatg tcatgataat
       61 aatggtttct tagacgtcag gtggcacttt tcggggaaat gtgcgcggaa cccctatttg
      121 tttatttttc taaatacatt caaatatgta tccgctcatg agacaataac cctgataaat
      181 gcttcaataa cattgaaaaa ggaagagtat gagtattcaa catttccgtg tcgcccttat
      241 tccctttttt gcggcatttt gccttcctgt ttttgctcac ccagaaacgc tggtgaaagt
      301 aaaagatgct gaagatcagt tgggtgcacg agtgggttac atcgaactgg atctcaacag
      361 cggtaagatc cttgagagtt ttcgccccga agaacgtttt ccaatgatga gcacttttaa
      421 agttctgcta tgtggcgcgg tattatcccg tgttgacgcc gggcaagagc aactcggtcg
      481 ccgcatacac tattctcaga atgacttggt tgagtactca ccagtcacag aaaagcatct
      541 tacggatggc atgacagtaa gagaattatg cagtgctgcc ataaccatga gtgataacac
      601 tgcggccaac ttacttctga caacgatcgg aggaccgaag gagctaaccg cttttttgca
      661 caacatgggg gatcatgtaa ctcgccttga tcgttgggaa ccggagctga atgaagccat
      721 accaaacgac gagcgtgaca ccacgatgcc tgcagcaatg gcaacaacgt tgcgcaaact
      781 attaactggc gaactactta ctctagcttc ccggcaacaa ttaatagact ggatggaggc
      841 ggataaagtt gcaggaccac ttctgcgctc ggcccttccg gctggctggt ttattgctga
      901 taaatctgga gccggtgagc gtgggtctcg cggtatcatt gcagcactgg ggccagatgg
      961 taagccctcc cgtatcgtag ttatctacac gacggggagt caggcaacta tggatgaacg
     1021 aaatagacag atcgctgaga taggtgcctc actgattaag cattggtaac tgtcagacca
     1081 agtttactca tatatacttt agattgattt aaaacttcat ttttaattta aaaggatcta
     1141 ggtgaagatc ctttttgata atctcatgac caaaatccct taacgtgagt tttcgttcca
     1201 ctgagcgtca gaccccgtag aaaagatcaa aggatcttct tgagatcctt tttttctgcg
     1261 cgtaatctgc tgcttgcaaa caaaaaaacc accgctacca gcggtggttt gtttgccgga
     1321 tcaagagcta ccaactcttt ttccgaaggt aactggcttc agcagagcgc agataccaaa
     1381 tactgtcctt ctagtgtagc cgtagttagg ccaccacttc aagaactctg tagcaccgcc
     1441 tacatacctc gctctgctaa tcctgttacc agtggctgct gccagtggcg ataagtcgtg
     1501 tcttaccggg ttggactcaa gacgatagtt accggataag gcgcagcggt cgggctgaac
     1561 ggggggttcg tgcacacagc ccagcttgga gcgaacgacc tacaccgaac tgagatacct
     1621 acagcgtgag ctatgagaaa gcgccacgct tcccgaaggg agaaaggcgg acaggtatcc
     1681 ggtaagcggc agggtcggaa caggagagcg cacgagggag cttccagggg gaaacgcctg
     1741 gtatctttat agtcctgtcg ggtttcgcca cctctgactt gagcgtcgat ttttgtgatg
     1801 ctcgtcaggg gggcggagcc tatggaaaaa cgccagcaac gcggcctttt tacggttcct
     1861 ggccttttgc tggccttttg ctcacatgtt ctttcctgcg ttatcccctg attctgtgga
     1921 taaccgtatt accgcctttg agtgagctga taccgctcgc cgcagccgaa cgaccgagcg
     1981 cagcgagtca gtgagcgagg aagcggaaga gcgcctgatg cggtattttc tccttacgca
     2041 tctgtgcggt atttcacacc gcatatatgg tgcactctca gtacaatctg ctctgatgcc
     2101 gcatagttaa gccagtatac actccgctat cgctacgtga ctgggtcatg gctgcgcccc
     2161 gacacccgcc aacacccgct gacgcgccct gacgggcttg tctgctcccg gcatccgctt
     2221 acagacaagc tgtgaccgtc tccgggagct gcatgtgtca gaggttttca ccgtcatcac
     2281 cgaaacgcgc gaggcagctg cggtaaagct catcagcgtg gtcgtgaagc gattcacaga
     2341 tgtctgcctg ttcatccgcg tccagctcgt tgagtttctc cagaagcgtt aatgtctggc
     2401 ttctgataaa gcgggccatg ttaagggcgg ttttttcctg tttggtcact gatgcctccg
     2461 tgtaaggggg atttctgttc atgggggtaa tgataccgat gaaacgagag aggatgctca
     2521 cgatacgggt tactgatgat gaacatgccc ggttactgga acgttgtgag ggtaaacaac
     2581 tggcggtatg gatgcggcgg gaccagagaa aaatcactca gggtcaatgc cagcgcttcg
     2641 ttaatacaga tgtaggtgtt ccacagggta gccagcagca tcctgcgatg cagatccgga
     2701 acataatggt gcagggcgct gacttccgcg tttccagact ttacgaaaca cggaaaccga
     2761 agaccattca tgttgttgct caggtcgcag acgttttgca gcagcagtcg cttcacgttc
     2821 gctcgcgtat cggtgattca ttctgctaac cagtaaggca accccgccag cctagccggg
     2881 tcctcaacga caggagcacg atcatgcgca cccgtggcca ggacccaacg ctgcccgaga
     2941 tgcgccgcgt gcggctgctg gagatggcgg acgcgatgga tatgttctgc caagggttgg
     3001 tttgcgcatt cacagttctc cgcaagaatt gattggctcc aattcttgga gtggtgaatc
     3061 cgttagcgag gtgccgccgg cttccattca ggtcgaggtg gcccggctcc atgcaccgcg
     3121 acgcaacgcg gggaggcaga caaggtatag ggcggcgcct acaatccatg ccaacccgtt
     3181 ccatgtgctc gccgaggcgg cataaatcgc cgtgacgatc agcggtccag tgatcgaagt
     3241 taggctggta agagccgcga gcgatccttg aagctgtccc tgatggtcgt catctacctg
     3301 cctggacagc atggcctgca acgcgggcat cccgatgccg ccggaagcga gaagaatcat
     3361 aatggggaag gccatccagc ctcgcgtcgc gaacgccagc aagacgtagc ccagcgcgtc
     3421 ggccgccatg ccggcgataa tggcctgctt ctcgccgaaa cgtttggtgg cgggaccagt
     3481 gacgaaggct tgagcgaggg cgtgcaagat tccgaatacc gcaagcgaca ggccgatcat
     3541 cgtcgcgctc cagcgaaagc ggtcctcgcc gaaaatgacc cagagcgctg ccggcacctg
     3601 tcctacgagt tgcatgataa agaagacagt cataagtgcg gcgacgatag tcatgccccg
     3661 cgcccaccgg aaggagctga ctgggttgaa ggctctcaag ggcatcggtc gacgctctcc
     3721 cttatgcgac tcctgcatta ggaagcagcc cagtagtagg ttgaggccgt tgagcaccgc
     3781 cgccgcaagg aatggtgcat gcaaggagat ggcgcccaac agtcccccgg ccacggggcc
     3841 tgccaccata cccacgccga aacaagcgct catgagcccg aagtggcgag cccgatcttc
     3901 cccatcggtg atgtcggcga tataggcgcc agcaaccgca cctgtggcgc cggtgatgcc
     3961 ggccacgatg cgtccggcgt agaggatcga gatctcgatc ccgcgaaatt aatacgactc
     4021 actataggga gaccacaacg gtttccctct agtgccggct ccggagagct ctttaattaa
     4081 gcggccgccc tgcaggactc gagttctaga aataattttg tttaacttta agaaggagat
     4141 atacatatga aatcttctca ccatcaccat caccatggtt cttctatgaa aatcgaagaa
     4201 ggtaaactgg taatctggat taacggcgat aaaggctata acggtctcgc tgaagtcggt
     4261 aagaaattcg agaaagatac cggaattaaa gtcaccgttg agcatccgga taaactggaa
     4321 gagaaattcc cacaggttgc ggcaactggc gatggccctg acattatctt ctgggcacac
     4381 gaccgctttg gtggctacgc tcaatctggc ctgttggctg aaatcacccc ggacaaagcg
     4441 ttccaggaca agctgtatcc gtttacctgg gatgccgtac gttacaacgg caagctgatt
     4501 gcttacccga tcgctgttga agcgttatcg ctgatttata acaaagatct gctgccgaac
     4561 ccgccaaaaa cctgggaaga gatcccggcg ctggataaag aactgaaagc gaaaggtaag
     4621 agcgcgctga tgttcaacct gcaagaaccg tacttcacct ggccgctgat tgctgctgac
     4681 gggggttatg cgttcaagta tgaaaacggc aagtacgaca ttaaagacgt gggcgtggat
     4741 aacgctggcg cgaaagcggg tctgaccttc ctggttgacc tgattaaaaa caaacacatg
     4801 aatgcagaca ccgattactc catcgcagaa gctgccttta ataaaggcga aacagcgatg
     4861 accatcaacg gcccgtgggc atggtccaac atcgacacca gcaaagtgaa ttatggtgta
     4921 acggtactgc cgaccttcaa gggtcaacca tccaaaccgt tcgttggcgt gctgagcgca
     4981 ggtattaacg ccgccagtcc gaacaaagag ctggcaaaag agttcctcga aaactatctg
     5041 ctgactgatg aaggtctgga agcggttaat aaagacaaac cgctgggtgc cgtagcgctg
     5101 aagtcttacg aggaagagtt ggcgaaagat ccacgtattg ccgccactat ggaaaacgcc
     5161 cagaaaggtg aaatcatgcc gaacatcccg cagatgtccg ctttctggta tgccgtgcgt
     5221 actgcggtga tcaacgccgc cagcggtcgt cagactgtcg atgaagccct gaaagacgcg
     5281 cagactaatt cgagctcgaa caacaacaac aataacaata acaacaacct cgggatcgag
     5341 gaaaacctgt acttccaatc caatgcaatg gacaagaagt acagcatcgg cctggacatc
     5401 ggcaccaact ctgtgggctg ggccgtgatc accgacgagt acaaggtgcc cagcaagaaa
     5461 ttcaaggtgc tgggcaacac cgaccggcac agcatcaaga agaacctgat cggcgccctg
     5521 ctgttcgaca gcggagaaac agccgaggcc acccggctga agagaaccgc cagaagaaga
     5581 tacaccagac ggaagaaccg gatctgctat ctgcaagaga tcttcagcaa cgagatggcc
     5641 aaggtggacg acagcttctt ccacagactg gaagagtcct tcctggtgga agaggataag
     5701 aagcacgagc ggcaccccat cttcggcaac atcgtggacg aggtggccta ccacgagaag
     5761 taccccacca tctaccacct gagaaagaaa ctggtggaca gcaccgacaa ggccgacctg
     5821 cggctgatct atctggccct ggcccacatg atcaagttcc ggggccactt cctgatcgag
     5881 ggcgacctga accccgacaa cagcgacgtg gacaagctgt tcatccagct ggtgcagacc
     5941 tacaaccagc tgttcgagga aaaccccatc aacgccagcg gcgtggacgc caaggccatc
     6001 ctgtctgcca gactgagcaa gagcagacgg ctggaaaatc tgatcgccca gctgcccggc
     6061 gagaagaaga atggcctgtt cggcaacctg attgccctga gcctgggcct gacccccaac
     6121 ttcaagagca acttcgacct ggccgaggat gccaaactgc agctgagcaa ggacacctac
     6181 gacgacgacc tggacaacct gctggcccag atcggcgacc agtacgccga cctgtttctg
     6241 gccgccaaga acctgtccga cgccatcctg ctgagcgaca tcctgagagt gaacaccgag
     6301 atcaccaagg cccccctgag cgcctctatg atcaagagat acgacgagca ccaccaggac
     6361 ctgaccctgc tgaaagctct cgtgcggcag cagctgcctg agaagtacaa agagattttc
     6421 ttcgaccaga gcaagaacgg ctacgccggc tacatcgatg gcggagccag ccaggaagag
     6481 ttctacaagt tcatcaagcc catcctggaa aagatggacg gcaccgagga actgctcgtg
     6541 aagctgaaca gagaggacct gctgcggaag cagcggacct tcgacaacgg cagcatcccc
     6601 caccagatcc acctgggaga gctgcacgcc attctgcggc ggcaggaaga tttttaccca
     6661 ttcctgaagg acaaccggga aaagatcgag aagatcctga ccttccgcat cccctactac
     6721 gtgggccctc tggccagggg aaacagcaga ttcgcctgga tgaccagaaa gagcgaggaa
     6781 accatcaccc cctggaactt cgaggaagtg gtggacaagg gcgccagcgc ccagagcttc
     6841 atcgagcgga tgaccaactt cgataagaac ctgcccaacg agaaggtgct gcccaagcac
     6901 agcctgctgt acgagtactt caccgtgtac aacgagctga ccaaagtgaa atacgtgacc
     6961 gagggaatga gaaagcccgc cttcctgagc ggcgagcaga aaaaagccat cgtggacctg
     7021 ctgttcaaga ccaaccggaa agtgaccgtg aagcagctga aagaggacta cttcaagaaa
     7081 atcgagtgct tcgactccgt ggaaatctcc ggcgtggaag atcggttcaa cgcctccctg
     7141 ggcacatacc acgatctgct gaaaattatc aaggacaagg acttcctgga caatgaggaa
     7201 aacgaggaca ttctggaaga tatcgtgctg accctgacac tgtttgagga cagagagatg
     7261 atcgaggaac ggctgaaaac ctatgcccac ctgttcgacg acaaagtgat gaagcagctg
     7321 aagcggcgga gatacaccgg ctggggcagg ctgagccgga agctgatcaa cggcatccgg
     7381 gacaagcagt ccggcaagac aatcctggat ttcctgaagt ccgacggctt cgccaacaga
     7441 aacttcatgc agctgatcca cgacgacagc ctgaccttta aagaggacat ccagaaagcc
     7501 caggtgtccg gccagggcga tagcctgcac gagcacattg ccaatctggc cggcagcccc
     7561 gccattaaga agggcatcct gcagacagtg aaggtggtgg acgagctcgt gaaagtgatg
     7621 ggccggcaca agcccgagaa catcgtgatc gaaatggcca gagagaacca gaccacccag
     7681 aagggacaga agaacagccg cgagagaatg aagcggatcg aagagggcat caaagagctg
     7741 ggcagccaga tcctgaaaga acaccccgtg gaaaacaccc agctgcagaa cgagaagctg
     7801 tacctgtact acctgcagaa tgggcgggat atgtacgtgg accaggaact ggacatcaac
     7861 cggctgtccg actacgatgt ggaccatatc gtgcctcaga gctttctgaa ggacgactcc
     7921 atcgataaca aagtgctgac tcggagcgac aagaaccggg gcaagagcga caacgtgccc
     7981 tccgaagagg tcgtgaagaa gatgaagaac tactggcgcc agctgctgaa tgccaagctg
     8041 attacccaga ggaagttcga caatctgacc aaggccgaga gaggcggcct gagcgaactg
     8101 gataaggccg gcttcatcaa gagacagctg gtggaaaccc ggcagatcac aaagcacgtg
     8161 gcacagatcc tggactcccg gatgaacact aagtacgacg agaacgacaa actgatccgg
     8221 gaagtgaaag tgatcaccct gaagtccaag ctggtgtccg atttccggaa ggatttccag
     8281 ttttacaaag tgcgcgagat caacaactac caccacgccc acgacgccta cctgaacgcc
     8341 gtcgtgggaa ccgccctgat caaaaagtac cctaagctgg aaagcgagtt cgtgtacggc
     8401 gactacaagg tgtacgacgt gcggaagatg atcgccaaga gcgagcagga aatcggcaag
     8461 gctaccgcca agtacttctt ctacagcaac atcatgaact ttttcaagac cgagattacc
     8521 ctggccaacg gcgagatccg gaagcggcct ctgatcgaga caaacggcga aacaggcgag
     8581 atcgtgtggg ataagggccg ggactttgcc accgtgcgga aagtgctgtc tatgccccaa
     8641 gtgaatatcg tgaaaaagac cgaggtgcag acaggcggct tcagcaaaga gtctatcctg
     8701 cccaagagga acagcgacaa gctgatcgcc agaaagaagg actgggaccc taagaagtac
     8761 ggcggcttcg acagccccac cgtggcctat tctgtgctgg tggtggccaa agtggaaaag
     8821 ggcaagtcca agaaactgaa gagtgtgaaa gagctgctgg ggatcaccat catggaaaga
     8881 agcagcttcg agaagaatcc catcgacttt ctggaagcca agggctacaa agaagtgaaa
     8941 aaggacctga tcatcaagct gcctaagtac tccctgttcg agctggaaaa cggccggaag
     9001 agaatgctgg cctctgccgg cgaactgcag aagggaaacg aactggccct gccctccaaa
     9061 tatgtgaact tcctgtacct ggccagccac tatgagaagc tgaagggctc ccccgaggat
     9121 aatgagcaga aacagctgtt tgtggaacag cacaaacact acctggacga gatcatcgag
     9181 cagatcagcg agttctccaa gagagtgatc ctggccgacg ctaatctgga caaggtgctg
     9241 agcgcctaca acaagcacag agacaagcct atcagagagc aggccgagaa tatcatccac
     9301 ctgtttaccc tgaccaatct gggagcccct gccgccttca agtactttga caccaccatc
     9361 gaccggaaga ggtacaccag caccaaagag gtgctggacg ccaccctgat ccaccagagc
     9421 atcaccggcc tgtacgagac acggatcgac ctgtctcagc tgggaggcga cgcctatccc
     9481 tatgacgtgc ccgattatgc cagcctgggc agcggctccc ccaagaaaaa acgcaaggtg
     9541 gaagatccta agaaaaagcg gaaagtggac ggcattggta gtgggagcaa cggcagcagc
     9601 ggatccgaca aagattgcga aatgaaacgt accaccctgg atagcccgct gggcaaactg
     9661 gaactgagcg gctgcgaaca gggcctgcat gaaattaaac tgctgggtaa aggcaccagc
     9721 gcggccgatg cggttgaagt tccggccccg gccgccgtgc tgggtggtcc ggaaccgctg
     9781 atgcaggcga ccgcgtggct gaacgcgtat tttcatcagc cggaagcgat tgaagaattt
     9841 ccggttccgg cgctgcatca tccggtgttt cagcaggaga gctttacccg tcaggtgctg
     9901 tggaaactgc tgaaagtggt taaatttggc gaagtgatta gctatcagca gctggcggcc
     9961 ctggcgggta atccggcggc caccgccgcc gttaaaaccg cgctgagcgg taacccggtg
    10021 ccgattctga ttccgtgcca tcgtgtggtt agctctagcg gtgcggttgg cggttatgaa
    10081 ggtggtctgg cggtgaaaga gtggctgctg gcccatgaag gtcatcgtct gggtaaaccg
    10141 ggtctgggac ctgcaggcgg gtcacctaag aaaaaacgaa aagttgagta aggtaccacg
    10201 cgtgcgcgct gatccggctg ctaacaaagc ccgaaaggaa gctgagttgg ctgctgccac
    10261 cgctgagcaa taactagcat aaccccttgg ggcctctaaa cgggtcttga ggggtttttt
    10321 gctgaaagga ggaactatat ccggatatcc acaggacggg tgtggtcgcc atgatcgcgt
    10381 agtcgatagt ggctccaagt agcgaagcga gcaggactgg gcggcggcca aagcggtcgg
    10441 acagtgctcc gagaacgggt gcgcatagaa attgcatcaa cgcatatagc gctagcagca
    10501 cgccatagtg actggcgatg ctgtcggaat ggacgatatc ccgcaagagg cccggcagta
    10561 ccggcataac caagcctatg cctacagcat ccagggtgac ggtgccgagg atgacgatga
    10621 gcgcattgtt agatttcata cacggtgcct gactgcgtta gcaatttaac tgtgataaac
    10681 taccgcatta aagcttatcg atgataagct gtcaaacatg agaa
//
