>Addgene plasmid #113717 | pNS20-SpCas9-SNAP | addgene full sequence | sequence record 220040 | Addgene NGS Result
TTCTTGAAGACGAAAGGGCCTCGTGATACGCCTATTTTTATAGGTTAATGTCATGATAATAATGGTTTCT
TAGACGTCAGGTGGCACTTTTCGGGGAAATGTGCGCGGAACCCCTATTTGTTTATTTTTCTAAATACATT
CAAATATGTATCCGCTCATGAGACAATAACCCTGATAAATGCTTCAATAACATTGAAAAAGGAAGAGTAT
GAGTATTCAACATTTCCGTGTCGCCCTTATTCCCTTTTTTGCGGCATTTTGCCTTCCTGTTTTTGCTCAC
CCAGAAACGCTGGTGAAAGTAAAAGATGCTGAAGATCAGTTGGGTGCACGAGTGGGTTACATCGAACTGG
ATCTCAACAGCGGTAAGATCCTTGAGAGTTTTCGCCCCGAAGAACGTTTTCCAATGATGAGCACTTTTAA
AGTTCTGCTATGTGGCGCGGTATTATCCCGTGTTGACGCCGGGCAAGAGCAACTCGGTCGCCGCATACAC
TATTCTCAGAATGACTTGGTTGAGTACTCACCAGTCACAGAAAAGCATCTTACGGATGGCATGACAGTAA
GAGAATTATGCAGTGCTGCCATAACCATGAGTGATAACACTGCGGCCAACTTACTTCTGACAACGATCGG
AGGACCGAAGGAGCTAACCGCTTTTTTGCACAACATGGGGGATCATGTAACTCGCCTTGATCGTTGGGAA
CCGGAGCTGAATGAAGCCATACCAAACGACGAGCGTGACACCACGATGCCTGCAGCAATGGCAACAACGT
TGCGCAAACTATTAACTGGCGAACTACTTACTCTAGCTTCCCGGCAACAATTAATAGACTGGATGGAGGC
GGATAAAGTTGCAGGACCACTTCTGCGCTCGGCCCTTCCGGCTGGCTGGTTTATTGCTGATAAATCTGGA
GCCGGTGAGCGTGGGTCTCGCGGTATCATTGCAGCACTGGGGCCAGATGGTAAGCCCTCCCGTATCGTAG
TTATCTACACGACGGGGAGTCAGGCAACTATGGATGAACGAAATAGACAGATCGCTGAGATAGGTGCCTC
ACTGATTAAGCATTGGTAACTGTCAGACCAAGTTTACTCATATATACTTTAGATTGATTTAAAACTTCAT
TTTTAATTTAAAAGGATCTAGGTGAAGATCCTTTTTGATAATCTCATGACCAAAATCCCTTAACGTGAGT
TTTCGTTCCACTGAGCGTCAGACCCCGTAGAAAAGATCAAAGGATCTTCTTGAGATCCTTTTTTTCTGCG
CGTAATCTGCTGCTTGCAAACAAAAAAACCACCGCTACCAGCGGTGGTTTGTTTGCCGGATCAAGAGCTA
CCAACTCTTTTTCCGAAGGTAACTGGCTTCAGCAGAGCGCAGATACCAAATACTGTCCTTCTAGTGTAGC
CGTAGTTAGGCCACCACTTCAAGAACTCTGTAGCACCGCCTACATACCTCGCTCTGCTAATCCTGTTACC
AGTGGCTGCTGCCAGTGGCGATAAGTCGTGTCTTACCGGGTTGGACTCAAGACGATAGTTACCGGATAAG
GCGCAGCGGTCGGGCTGAACGGGGGGTTCGTGCACACAGCCCAGCTTGGAGCGAACGACCTACACCGAAC
TGAGATACCTACAGCGTGAGCTATGAGAAAGCGCCACGCTTCCCGAAGGGAGAAAGGCGGACAGGTATCC
GGTAAGCGGCAGGGTCGGAACAGGAGAGCGCACGAGGGAGCTTCCAGGGGGAAACGCCTGGTATCTTTAT
AGTCCTGTCGGGTTTCGCCACCTCTGACTTGAGCGTCGATTTTTGTGATGCTCGTCAGGGGGGCGGAGCC
TATGGAAAAACGCCAGCAACGCGGCCTTTTTACGGTTCCTGGCCTTTTGCTGGCCTTTTGCTCACATGTT
CTTTCCTGCGTTATCCCCTGATTCTGTGGATAACCGTATTACCGCCTTTGAGTGAGCTGATACCGCTCGC
CGCAGCCGAACGACCGAGCGCAGCGAGTCAGTGAGCGAGGAAGCGGAAGAGCGCCTGATGCGGTATTTTC
TCCTTACGCATCTGTGCGGTATTTCACACCGCAATGGTGCACTCTCAGTACAATCTGCTCTGATGCCGCA
TAGTTAAGCCAGTATACACTCCGCTATCGCTACGTGACTGGGTCATGGCTGCGCCCCGACACCCGCCAAC
ACCCGCTGACGCGCCCTGACGGGCTTGTCTGCTCCCGGCATCCGCTTACAGACAAGCTGTGACCGTCTCC
GGGAGCTGCATGTGTCAGAGGTTTTCACCGTCATCACCGAAACGCGCGAGGCAGCTGCGGTAAAGCTCAT
CAGCGTGGTCGTGAAGCGATTCACAGATGTCTGCCTGTTCATCCGCGTCCAGCTCGTTGAGTTTCTCCAG
AAGCGTTAATGTCTGGCTTCTGATAAAGCGGGCCATGTTAAGGGCGGTTTTTTCCTGTTTGGTCACTGAT
GCCTCCGTGTAAGGGGGATTTCTGTTCATGGGGGTAATGATACCGATGAAACGAGAGAGGATGCTCACGA
TACGGGTTACTGATGATGAACATGCCCGGTTACTGGAACGTTGTGAGGGTAAACAACTGGCGGTATGGAT
GCGGCGGGACCAGAGAAAAATCACTCAGGGTCAATGCCAGCGCTTCGTTAATACAGATGTAGGTGTTCCA
CAGGGTAGCCAGCAGCATCCTGCGATGCAGATCCGGAACATAATGGTGCAGGGCGCTGACTTCCGCGTTT
CCAGACTTTACGAAACACGGAAACCGAAGACCATTCATGTTGTTGCTCAGGTCGCAGACGTTTTGCAGCA
GCAGTCGCTTCACGTTCGCTCGCGTATCGGTGATTCATTCTGCTAACCAGTAAGGCAACCCCGCCAGCCT
AGCCGGGTCCTCAACGACAGGAGCACGATCATGCGCACCCGTGGCCAGGACCCAACGCTGCCCGAGATGC
GCCGCGTGCGGCTGCTGGAGATGGCGGACGCGATGGATATGTTCTGCCAAGGGTTGGTTTGCGCATTCAC
AGTTCTCCGCAAGAATTGATTGGCTCCAATTCTTGGAGTGGTGAATCCGTTAGCGAGGTGCCGCCGGCTT
CCATTCAGGTCGAGGTGGCCCGGCTCCATGCACCGCGACGCAACGCGGGGAGGCAGACAAGGTATAGGGC
GGCGCCTACAATCCATGCCAACCCGTTCCATGTGCTCGCCGAGGCGGCATAAATCGCCGTGACGATCAGC
GGTCCAATGATCGAAGTTAGGCTGGTAAGAGCCGCGAGCGATCCTTGAAGCTGTCCCTGATGGTCGTCAT
CTACCTGCCTGGACAGCATGGCCTGCAACGCGGGCATCCCGATGCCGCCGGAAGCGAGAAGAATCATAAT
GGGGAAGGCCATCCAGCCTCGCGTCGCGAACGCCAGCAAGACGTAGCCCAGCGCGTCGGCCGCCATGCCG
GCGATAATGGCCTGCTTCTCGCCGAAACGTTTGGTGGCGGGACCAGTGACGAAGGCTTGAGCGAGGGCGT
GCAAGATTCCGAATACCGCAAGCGACAGGCCGATCATCGTCGCGCTCCAGCGAAAGCGGTCCTCGCCGAA
AATGACCCAGAGCGCTGCCGGCACCTGTCCTACGAGTTGCATGATAAAGAAGACAGTCATAAGTGCGGCG
ACGATAGTCATGCCCCGCGCCCACCGGAAGGAGCTGACTGGGTTGAAGGCTCTCAAGGGCATCGGTCGAC
GCTCTCCCTTATGCGACTCCTGCATTAGGAAGCAGCCCAGTAGTAGGTTGAGGCCGTTGAGCACCGCCGC
CGCAAGGAATGGTGCATGCAAGGAGATGGCGCCCAACAGTCCCCCGGCCACGGGGCCTGCCACCATACCC
ACGCCGAAACAAGCGCTCATGAGCCCGAAGTGGCGAGCCCGATCTTCCCCATCGGTGATGTCGGCGATAT
AGGCGCCAGCAACCGCACCTGTGGCGCCGGTGATGCCGGCCACGATGCGTCCGGCGTAGAGGATCGAGAT
CTCGATCCCGCGAAATTAATACGACTCACTATAGGGAGACCACAACGGTTTCCCTCTAGTGCCGGCTCCG
GAGAGCTCTTTAATTAAGCGGCCGCCCTGCAGGACTCGAGTTCTAGAAATAATTTTGTTTAACTTTAAGA
AGGAGATATACATATGAAATCTTCTCACCATCACCATCACCATGGTTCTTCTATGAAAATCGAAGAAGGT
AAACTGGTAATCTGGATTAACGGCGATAAAGGCTATAACGGTCTCGCTGAAGTCGGTAAGAAATTCGAGA
AAGATACCGGAATTAAAGTCACCGTTGAGCATCCGGATAAACTGGAAGAGAAATTCCCACAGGTTGCGGC
AACTGGCGATGGCCCTGACATTATCTTCTGGGCACACGACCGCTTTGGTGGCTACGCTCAATCTGGCCTG
TTGGCTGAAATCACCCCGGACAAAGCGTTCCAGGACAAGCTGTATCCGTTTACCTGGGATGCCGTACGTT
ACAACGGCAAGCTGATTGCTTACCCGATCGCTGTTGAAGCGTTATCGCTGATTTATAACAAAGATCTGCT
GCCGAACCCGCCAAAAACCTGGGAAGAGATCCCGGCGCTGGATAAAGAACTGAAAGCGAAAGGTAAGAGC
GCGCTGATGTTCAACCTGCAAGAACCGTACTTCACCTGGCCGCTGATTGCTGCTGACGGGGGTTATGCGT
TCAAGTATGAAAACGGCAAGTACGACATTAAAGACGTGGGCGTGGATAACGCTGGCGCGAAAGCGGGTCT
GACCTTCCTGGTTGACCTGATTAAAAACAAACACATGAATGCAGACACCGATTACTCCATCGCAGAAGCT
GCCTTTAATAAAGGCGAAACAGCGATGACCATCAACGGCCCGTGGGCATGGTCCAACATCGACACCAGCA
AAGTGAATTATGGTGTAACGGTACTGCCGACCTTCAAGGGTCAACCATCCAAACCGTTCGTTGGCGTGCT
GAGCGCAGGTATTAACGCCGCCAGTCCGAACAAAGAGCTGGCAAAAGAGTTCCTCGAAAACTATCTGCTG
ACTGATGAAGGTCTGGAAGCGGTTAATAAAGACAAACCGCTGGGTGCCGTAGCGCTGAAGTCTTACGAGG
AAGAGTTGGCGAAAGATCCACGTATTGCCGCCACTATGGAAAACGCCCAGAAAGGTGAAATCATGCCGAA
CATCCCGCAGATGTCCGCTTTCTGGTATGCCGTGCGTACTGCGGTGATCAACGCCGCCAGCGGTCGTCAG
ACTGTCGATGAAGCCCTGAAAGACGCGCAGACTAATTCGAGCTCGAACAACAACAACAATAACAATAACA
ACAACCTCGGGATCGAGGAAAACCTGTACTTCCAATCCAATGCCACCATGGACAAGAAGTACAGCATCGG
CCTGGACATCGGCACCAACTCTGTGGGCTGGGCCGTGATCACCGACGAGTACAAGGTGCCCAGCAAGAAA
TTCAAGGTGCTGGGCAACACCGACCGGCACAGCATCAAGAAGAACCTGATCGGCGCCCTGCTGTTCGACA
GCGGAGAAACAGCCGAGGCCACCCGGCTGAAGAGAACCGCCAGAAGAAGATACACCAGACGGAAGAACCG
GATCTGCTATCTGCAAGAGATCTTCAGCAACGAGATGGCCAAGGTGGACGACAGCTTCTTCCACAGACTG
GAAGAGTCCTTCCTGGTGGAAGAGGATAAGAAGCACGAGCGGCACCCCATCTTCGGCAACATCGTGGACG
AGGTGGCCTACCACGAGAAGTACCCCACCATCTACCACCTGAGAAAGAAACTGGTGGACAGCACCGACAA
GGCCGACCTGCGGCTGATCTATCTGGCCCTGGCCCACATGATCAAGTTCCGGGGCCACTTCCTGATCGAG
GGCGACCTGAACCCCGACAACAGCGACGTGGACAAGCTGTTCATCCAGCTGGTGCAGACCTACAACCAGC
TGTTCGAGGAAAACCCCATCAACGCCAGCGGCGTGGACGCCAAGGCCATCCTGTCTGCCAGACTGAGCAA
GAGCAGACGGCTGGAAAATCTGATCGCCCAGCTGCCCGGCGAGAAGAAGAATGGCCTGTTCGGCAACCTG
ATTGCCCTGAGCCTGGGCCTGACCCCCAACTTCAAGAGCAACTTCGACCTGGCCGAGGATGCCAAACTGC
AGCTGAGCAAGGACACCTACGACGACGACCTGGACAACCTGCTGGCCCAGATCGGCGACCAGTACGCCGA
CCTGTTTCTGGCCGCCAAGAACCTGTCCGACGCCATCCTGCTGAGCGACATCCTGAGAGTGAACACCGAG
ATCACCAAGGCCCCCCTGAGCGCCTCTATGATCAAGAGATACGACGAGCACCACCAGGACCTGACCCTGC
TGAAAGCTCTCGTGCGGCAGCAGCTGCCTGAGAAGTACAAAGAGATTTTCTTCGACCAGAGCAAGAACGG
CTACGCCGGCTACATCGATGGCGGAGCCAGCCAGGAAGAGTTCTACAAGTTCATCAAGCCCATCCTGGAA
AAGATGGACGGCACCGAGGAACTGCTCGTGAAGCTGAACAGAGAGGACCTGCTGCGGAAGCAGCGGACCT
TCGACAACGGCAGCATCCCCCACCAGATCCACCTGGGAGAGCTGCACGCCATTCTGCGGCGGCAGGAAGA
TTTTTACCCATTCCTGAAGGACAACCGGGAAAAGATCGAGAAGATCCTGACCTTCCGCATCCCCTACTAC
GTGGGCCCTCTGGCCAGGGGAAACAGCAGATTCGCCTGGATGACCAGAAAGAGCGAGGAAACCATCACCC
CCTGGAACTTCGAGGAAGTGGTGGACAAGGGCGCCAGCGCCCAGAGCTTCATCGAGCGGATGACCAACTT
CGATAAGAACCTGCCCAACGAGAAGGTGCTGCCCAAGCACAGCCTGCTGTACGAGTACTTCACCGTGTAC
AACGAGCTGACCAAAGTGAAATACGTGACCGAGGGAATGAGAAAGCCCGCCTTCCTGAGCGGCGAGCAGA
AAAAAGCCATCGTGGACCTGCTGTTCAAGACCAACCGGAAAGTGACCGTGAAGCAGCTGAAAGAGGACTA
CTTCAAGAAAATCGAGTGCTTCGACTCCGTGGAAATCTCCGGCGTGGAAGATCGGTTCAACGCCTCCCTG
GGCACATACCACGATCTGCTGAAAATTATCAAGGACAAGGACTTCCTGGACAATGAGGAAAACGAGGACA
TTCTGGAAGATATCGTGCTGACCCTGACACTGTTTGAGGACAGAGAGATGATCGAGGAACGGCTGAAAAC
CTATGCCCACCTGTTCGACGACAAAGTGATGAAGCAGCTGAAGCGGCGGAGATACACCGGCTGGGGCAGG
CTGAGCCGGAAGCTGATCAACGGCATCCGGGACAAGCAGTCCGGCAAGACAATCCTGGATTTCCTGAAGT
CCGACGGCTTCGCCAACAGAAACTTCATGCAGCTGATCCACGACGACAGCCTGACCTTTAAAGAGGACAT
CCAGAAAGCCCAGGTGTCCGGCCAGGGCGATAGCCTGCACGAGCACATTGCCAATCTGGCCGGCAGCCCC
GCCATTAAGAAGGGCATCCTGCAGACAGTGAAGGTGGTGGACGAGCTCGTGAAAGTGATGGGCCGGCACA
AGCCCGAGAACATCGTGATCGAAATGGCCAGAGAGAACCAGACCACCCAGAAGGGACAGAAGAACAGCCG
CGAGAGAATGAAGCGGATCGAAGAGGGCATCAAAGAGCTGGGCAGCCAGATCCTGAAAGAACACCCCGTG
GAAAACACCCAGCTGCAGAACGAGAAGCTGTACCTGTACTACCTGCAGAATGGGCGGGATATGTACGTGG
ACCAGGAACTGGACATCAACCGGCTGTCCGACTACGATGTGGACCATATCGTGCCTCAGAGCTTTCTGAA
GGACGACTCCATCGATAACAAAGTGCTGACTCGGAGCGACAAGAACCGGGGCAAGAGCGACAACGTGCCC
TCCGAAGAGGTCGTGAAGAAGATGAAGAACTACTGGCGCCAGCTGCTGAATGCCAAGCTGATTACCCAGA
GGAAGTTCGACAATCTGACCAAGGCCGAGAGAGGCGGCCTGAGCGAACTGGATAAGGCCGGCTTCATCAA
GAGACAGCTGGTGGAAACCCGGCAGATCACAAAGCACGTGGCACAGATCCTGGACTCCCGGATGAACACT
AAGTACGACGAGAACGACAAACTGATCCGGGAAGTGAAAGTGATCACCCTGAAGTCCAAGCTGGTGTCCG
ATTTCCGGAAGGATTTCCAGTTTTACAAAGTGCGCGAGATCAACAACTACCACCACGCCCACGACGCCTA
CCTGAACGCCGTCGTGGGAACCGCCCTGATCAAAAAGTACCCTAAGCTGGAAAGCGAGTTCGTGTACGGC
GACTACAAGGTGTACGACGTGCGGAAGATGATCGCCAAGAGCGAGCAGGAAATCGGCAAGGCTACCGCCA
AGTACTTCTTCTACAGCAACATCATGAACTTTTTCAAGACCGAGATTACCCTGGCCAACGGCGAGATCCG
GAAGCGGCCTCTGATCGAGACAAACGGCGAAACAGGCGAGATCGTGTGGGATAAGGGCCGGGACTTTGCC
ACCGTGCGGAAAGTGCTGTCTATGCCCCAAGTGAATATCGTGAAAAAGACCGAGGTGCAGACAGGCGGCT
TCAGCAAAGAGTCTATCCTGCCCAAGAGGAACAGCGACAAGCTGATCGCCAGAAAGAAGGACTGGGACCC
TAAGAAGTACGGCGGCTTCGACAGCCCCACCGTGGCCTATTCTGTGCTGGTGGTGGCCAAAGTGGAAAAG
GGCAAGTCCAAGAAACTGAAGAGTGTGAAAGAGCTGCTGGGGATCACCATCATGGAAAGAAGCAGCTTCG
AGAAGAATCCCATCGACTTTCTGGAAGCCAAGGGCTACAAAGAAGTGAAAAAGGACCTGATCATCAAGCT
GCCTAAGTACTCCCTGTTCGAGCTGGAAAACGGCCGGAAGAGAATGCTGGCCTCTGCCGGCGAACTGCAG
AAGGGAAACGAACTGGCCCTGCCCTCCAAATATGTGAACTTCCTGTACCTGGCCAGCCACTATGAGAAGC
TGAAGGGCTCCCCCGAGGATAATGAGCAGAAACAGCTGTTTGTGGAACAGCACAAACACTACCTGGACGA
GATCATCGAGCAGATCAGCGAGTTCTCCAAGAGAGTGATCCTGGCCGACGCTAATCTGGACAAGGTGCTG
AGCGCCTACAACAAGCACAGAGACAAGCCTATCAGAGAGCAGGCCGAGAATATCATCCACCTGTTTACCC
TGACCAATCTGGGAGCCCCTGCCGCCTTCAAGTACTTTGACACCACCATCGACCGGAAGAGGTACACCAG
CACCAAAGAGGTGCTGGACGCCACCCTGATCCACCAGAGCATCACCGGCCTGTACGAGACACGGATCGAC
CTGTCTCAGCTGGGAGGCGACGCCTATCCCTATGACGTGCCCGATTATGCCAGCCTGGGCAGCGGCTCCC
CCAAGAAAAAACGCAAGGTGGAAGATCCTAAGAAAAAGCGGAAAGTGGACGGCATTGGTAGTGGGAGCAA
CGGCAGCAGCGGATCCGACAAAGATTGCGAAATGAAACGTACCACCCTGGATAGCCCGCTGGGCAAACTG
GAACTGAGCGGCTGCGAACAGGGCCTGCATGAAATTAAACTGCTGGGTAAAGGCACCAGCGCGGCCGATG
CGGTTGAAGTTCCGGCCCCGGCCGCCGTGCTGGGTGGTCCGGAACCGCTGATGCAGGCGACCGCGTGGCT
GAACGCGTATTTTCATCAGCCGGAAGCGATTGAAGAATTTCCGGTTCCGGCGCTGCATCATCCGGTGTTT
CAGCAGGAGAGCTTTACCCGTCAGGTGCTGTGGAAACTGCTGAAAGTGGTTAAATTTGGCGAAGTGATTA
GCTATCAGCAGCTGGCGGCCCTGGCGGGTAATCCGGCGGCCACCGCCGCCGTTAAAACCGCGCTGAGCGG
TAACCCGGTGCCGATTCTGATTCCGTGCCATCGTGTGGTTAGCTCTAGCGGTGCGGTTGGCGGTTATGAA
GGTGGTCTGGCGGTGAAAGAGTGGCTGCTGGCCCATGAAGGTCATCGTCTGGGTAAACCGGGTCTGGGAC
CTGCAGGCGGGTCACCTAAGAAAAAACGAAAAGTTGAGTAAGGTACCACGCGTGCGCGCTGATCCGGCTG
CTAACAAAGCCCGAAAGGAAGCTGAGTTGGCTGCTGCCACCGCTGAGCAATAACTAGCATAACCCCTTGG
GGCCTCTAAACGGGTCTTGAGGGGTTTTTTGCTGAAAGGAGGAACTATATCCGGATATCCACAGGACGGG
TGTGGTCGCCATGATCGCGTAGTCGATAGTGGCTCCAAGTAGCGAAGCGAGCAGGACTGGGCGGCGGCCA
AAGCGGTCGGACAGTGCTCCGAGAACGGGTGCGCATAGAAATTGCATCAACGCATATAGCGCTAGCAGCA
CGCCATAGTGACTGGCGATGCTGTCGGAATGGACGATATCCCGCAAGAGGCCCGGCAGTACCGGCATAAC
CAAGCCTATGCCTACAGCATCCAGGGTGACGGTGCCGAGGATGACGATGAGCGCATTGTTAGATTTCATA
CACGGTGCCTGACTGCGTTAGCAATTTAACTGTGATAAACTACCGCATTAAAGCTTATCGATGATAAGCT
GTCAAACATGAGAA
Features (pLannotate 1.2.2; 17 found; start..end, strand, type, name):
    104..208     +  promoter       AmpR promoter: bla
    209..1069    +  CDS            AmpR: β-lactamase; bla; confers resistance to ampicillin, carbenicillin, and related antibiotics
   1240..1828    +  rep_origin     ori: high-copy-number ColE1/pMB1/pBR322/pUC origin of replication
   2014..2153    -  misc_feature   bom: basis of mobility region from pBR322
   2255..2446    -  CDS            rop: Rop protein, which maintains plasmids at low copy number; rop
   2463..2843    +  CDS            YPB1_ECOLX: Protein predicted: Swiss-Prot protein existence level 4. From Escherichia coli.
   3085..3985    -  CDS            TcR (fragment): tetracycline efflux protein; tet; confers resistance to tetracycline
   4007..4025    +  promoter       T7 promoter: promoter for bacteriophage T7 RNA polymerase
   4114..4136    +  RBS            RBS: efficient ribosome binding site from bacteriophage T7 gene 10 (Olins and Rangwala, 1989)
   4156..4173    +  CDS            6xHis: 6xHis affinity tag
   4183..5283    +  CDS            MBP: maltose binding protein from E. coli; malE (mutated); This version of the gene does not encode a signal sequence, so MBP will remain in the cytosol.
   5368..9471    +  CDS            cas9: CAS9_STRP1 - Also known as csn1 From Streptococcus pyogenes serotype M1.
   9607..10149   +  CDS            SNAP-tag®: human O6-alkylguanine-DNA-alkyltransferase variant that forms covalent bonds with benzylguanine derivatives optimized for bacterial expression
  10217..10266   +  CDS            SET1 (fragment): solubility-enhancement tag derived from T7 phage gene 10B
  10274..10321   +  terminator     T7 terminator: transcription terminator for bacteriophage T7 RNA polymerase
  10347..10639   -  CDS            TcR (fragment): tetracycline efflux protein; tet; confers resistance to tetracycline
  10687..10715   -  promoter       tet promoter: E. coli promoter for tetracycline efflux protein gene
