[The description below was written by a language model from this plasmid's Addgene catalogue record, the feature table of its GenBank file and pLannotate feature annotations shown in this document.]
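Description:
pNS20-SpCas9-SNAP is a 10.7 kb bacterial expression plasmid for producing recombinant Streptococcus pyogenes Cas9 fused to a SNAP-tag. It is built on a pET-family His6-MBP-TEV ligation-independent cloning backbone derived from pBR322. It carries a ColE1/pMB1-type origin together with the bom region and the rop gene, which holds the plasmid at low copy number, as the catalogue entry also states. Selection is by ampicillin through the bla gene. Remnants of the pBR322 tetracycline resistance gene and its promoter flank the expression cassette, but only as fragments, so they should not confer resistance.

The expression cassette runs from a T7 promoter and the phage T7 gene 10 ribosome binding site to a T7 terminator, so expression requires a host that supplies T7 RNA polymerase. No lac operator or lacI is annotated in the feature tables. The single open reading frame encodes an N-terminal 6xHis tag and cytosolic maltose binding protein for affinity purification and solubility. A TEV protease site follows, allowing these tags to be removed, and then full-length Cas9. Downstream of Cas9 come an HA epitope, two SV40 nuclear localization signals, a bacterially optimized SNAP-tag and a third SV40 NLS. According to the depositor, the plasmid was made from a Cas9-GFP expression vector by replacing GFP with a synthetic SNAP-tag-NLS fragment.

The SNAP-tag is an O6-alkylguanine-DNA-alkyltransferase variant that reacts covalently with benzylguanine derivatives. The purified nuclease can therefore be coupled to benzylguanine-modified molecules. The associated publication concerns covalent linkage of the DNA repair template to Cas9 to enhance homology-directed repair, and the NLS sequences would direct the purified protein to the nucleus of eukaryotic cells.
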