Addgene plasmid #113717: pNS20-SpCas9-SNAP
Purpose: Bacterial vector for expression of Snap-tagged Streptococcus pyogenes Cas9
Depositing lab: Gerald Schwank. Depositing organization: ETH Zurich (Swiss Federal Institute of Technology). Publication: Covalent linkage of the DNA repair template to the CRISPR-Cas9 nuclease enhances homology-directed repair. Savic N, Ringnalda FC, Lindsay H, Berk C, Bargsten K, Li Y, Neri D, Robinson MD, Ciaudo C, Hall J, Jinek M, Schwank G. Elife. 2018 May 29;7. pii: 33761. doi: 10.7554/eLife.33761. 33761 PubMed 29809142.
Backbone
  Vector backbone: pET His6 MBP N10 TEV LIC cloning vector (2C-T)
  Backbone manufacturer: Scott Gradia
  Backbone size w/o insert (bp): 5938
  Total vector size (bp): 10724
  Vector type: Bacterial Expression, CRISPR
Growth in bacteria
  Bacterial resistance: Ampicillin, 100 μg/mL
  Growth temperature: 37°C
  Growth strain: DH5alpha
  Copy number: Low Copy
Gene/Insert
  Gene/Insert name: Cas9 (alt name: Csn1)
  Species: Streptococcus pyogenes
  Insert size (bp): 4786
  GenBank ID: 901176
  Tag / fusion protein: His6-MBP-TEV (N terminal on backbone); HA-2xNLS-SNAP-NLS (C terminal on insert)
Terms and licenses: Academic/Nonprofit Terms; Industry Terms: Not Available to Industry
Depositor comments: Cloning of pNS20-SpCas9-SNAP: pMJ922-SpyCas9-GFP bacterial expression vector was a kind gift from Prof. Martin Jinek. GFP was digested using BamHI and KpnI, and SNAPtag-NLS gBlocks (Integrated DNA Technologies) were integrated using In-Fusion HD Cloning Plus CE (Takara).
How to cite: pNS20-SpCas9-SNAP was a gift from Gerald Schwank (Addgene plasmid # 113717 ; http://n2t.net/addgene:113717 ; RRID:Addgene_113717)
